Addgene plasmid #156638: pD649-HAsp-TNFRSF10A-Fc(DAPA)-AviTag-6xHis
Purpose: Mammalian expression of cell-surface protein extracellular domain fused to Fc(DAPA)-Avi-6xHis. Protein is secreted from cells.
Depositing lab: Chris Garcia. Depositing organization: Stanford University. Publication: A Human IgSF Cell-Surface Interactome Reveals a Complex Network of Protein-Protein Interactions. Wojtowicz WM, Vielmetter J, Fernandes RA, Siepe DH, Eastman CL, Chisholm GB, Cox S, Klock H, Anderson PW, Rue SM, Miller JJ, Glaser SM, Bragstad ML, Vance J, Lam AW, Lesley SA, Zinn K, Garcia KC. Cell. 2020 Aug 20;182(4):1027-1043.e17. doi: 10.1016/j.cell.2020.07.025. PubMed 32822567.
Backbone
  Vector backbone: pD649
  Backbone size w/o insert (bp): 6106
  Vector type: Mammalian Expression
Growth in bacteria
  Bacterial resistance: Ampicillin, 100 μg/mL
  Growth temperature: 37°C
  Growth strain: DH5alpha
  Copy number: High Copy
Gene/Insert
  Gene/Insert name: TNFRSF10A (alt name: TR10A)
  Species: H. sapiens (human)
  Insert size (bp): 648
  Mutation: Fc region of human IgG contains D265A and P329A mutations (DAPA)
  Entrez Gene: TNFRSF10A (a.k.a. APO2, CD261, DR4, TRAILR-1, TRAILR1)
  Promoter: CMV/SP6
  Tag / fusion protein: Fc(DAPA)-AviTag-6xHis (C terminal on backbone)
  Cloning method: Restriction Enzyme; 5′ cloning site GCGGCCGC (not destroyed); 3′ cloning site GGCGCGCC (not destroyed)
  Sequencing primers: 5′ ATTTAGGTGACACTATAG; 3′ CACGTACCAGTTGAACTTCACC
Resource information
  A portion of this plasmid was derived from a plasmid made by: synthesis by ThermoFisher
Terms and licenses: Academic/Nonprofit Terms; Industry Terms: Not Available to Industry
Depositor comments: Some plasmids in this collection may have an IS4-like element ISVsa5 family transposase upstream of the CMV promoter.
How to cite: pD649-HAsp-TNFRSF10A-Fc(DAPA)-AviTag-6xHis was a gift from Chris Garcia (Addgene plasmid # 156638 ; http://n2t.net/addgene:156638 ; RRID:Addgene_156638)
