[The description below was written by a language model from this plasmid's Addgene catalogue record and pLannotate feature annotations shown in this document.]
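Description:
pD649-HAsp-TNFRSF10A-Fc(DAPA)-AviTag-6xHis is a mammalian expression plasmid of about 6.75 kb, built on the pD649 backbone, that produces a secreted, soluble form of the extracellular domain of human TNFRSF10A (also called DR4 or TRAIL-R1), a death receptor for the ligand TRAIL. It is propagated in E. coli at high copy from a ColE1/pUC-type origin under ampicillin selection (AmpR, β-lactamase). The feature table also lists short kanamycin-resistance, lacZα, rrnB terminator and f1 ori fragments, which appear to be backbone remnants rather than functional parts.

Expression is driven by the CMV immediate-early enhancer and promoter, followed by a fragment of CMV intron A. An SP6 promoter sits just upstream of the coding region and allows in vitro transcription. The open reading frame begins with a secretion signal: the plasmid name denotes it HAsp, while the automated annotation matches part of it to a mouse immunoglobulin heavy-chain signal sequence. The roughly 650 bp TNFRSF10A ectodomain follows, cloned between preserved NotI and AscI sites. It is fused in frame to a human IgG1 Fc region carrying the D265A and P329A (DAPA) substitutions, which are generally used to reduce Fc effector interactions. According to the record, an AviTag for site-specific biotinylation and a 6xHis tag for affinity purification lie at the C terminus, although neither was annotated in the table. A bGH polyadenylation signal ends the transcript. A separate SV40/EM7-promoted puromycin resistance cassette with an SV40 poly(A) signal could support selection in mammalian cells.

The plasmid belongs to a collection of cell-surface ectodomain constructs made for mapping human receptor–ligand interactions with dimeric, Fc-fused secreted proteins. The depositor notes that some plasmids in the collection may carry an IS4-like transposase insertion upstream of the CMV promoter, but none is annotated in this sequence.
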