Features (pLannotate 1.2.2; 21 found; start..end, strand, type, name):
    119..143     -  CDS            KanR (fragment): aminoglycoside phosphotransferase; aph(3')-Ia; confers resistance to kanamycin
    254..842     +  rep_origin     ori: high-copy-number ColE1/pMB1/pBR322/pUC origin of replication
   1067..1084    +  terminator     rrnB T2 terminator (fragment): transcription terminator T2 from the E. coli rrnB gene
   1109..1128    -  CDS            lacZα (fragment): LacZα fragment of β-galactosidase; lacZ fragment
   1584..1600    +  protein_bind   lac operator: The lac repressor binds to the lac operator to inhibit transcription in E. coli. This inhibition can be relieved by adding lactose or isopropyl-β-D-thiogalactopyranoside (IPTG). lac repressor encoded by lacI
   1843..2146    +  enhancer       CMV enhancer: human cytomegalovirus immediate early enhancer
   2147..2350    +  promoter       CMV promoter: human cytomegalovirus (CMV) immediate early promoter
   2486..2529    +  intron         CMV intron (fragment): modified intron A from human cytomegalovirus
   2581..2599    +  promoter       SP6 promoter: promoter for bacteriophage SP6 RNA polymerase
   2603..2640    +  CDS            IgH signal sequence (fragment): signal sequence from the mouse immunoglobulin heavy chain variable region
   2743..3396    +  CDS            TNFRSF10A (fragment): TR10A_HUMAN - Also known as APO2, DR4, TRAILR1. Experimental evidence at protein level: Swiss-Prot protein existence level 1. Receptor for the cytotoxic ligand TNFSF10/TRAIL (PubMed:26457518). The adapter molecule FADD recruits caspase-8 to the activated receptor. The resulting death-inducing signaling complex (DISC) performs caspase-8 proteolytic activation which initiates the subsequent cascade of caspases (aspartate-specific cysteine proteases) mediating apoptosis (PubMed:19090789). Promotes the activation of NF- kappa-B (PubMed:9430227). From Homo sapiens (Human).
   3412..4089    +  CDS            IGHG1 (fragment): IGHG1_HUMAN - Experimental evidence at protein level: Swiss-Prot protein existence level 1. Constant region of immunoglobulin heavy chains. Immunoglobulins, also known as antibodies, are membrane-bound or secreted glycoproteins produced by B lymphocytes. In the recognition phase of humoral immunity, the membrane-bound immunoglobulins serve as receptors which, upon binding of a specific antigen, trigger the clonal expansion and differentiation of B lymphocytes into immunoglobulins- secreting plasma cells. Secreted immunoglobulins mediate the effector phase of humoral immunity, which results in
   4304..4415    +  polyA_signal   bGH poly(A) signal: bovine growth hormone polyadenylation signal
   4416..4524    +  rep_origin     f1 ori (fragment): f1 bacteriophage origin of replication; arrow indicates direction of (+) strand synthesis
   4538..4867    +  promoter       SV40 promoter: SV40 enhancer and early promoter
   4915..4962    +  promoter       EM7 promoter: synthetic bacterial promoter&nbsp
   4981..5580    +  CDS            PuroR (fragment): puromycin N-acetyltransferase; pac from Streptomyces; confers resistance to puromycin
   5590..5715    +  CDS            ble (fragment): BLE_KLEPN - Experimental evidence at protein level: Swiss-Prot protein existence level 1. Binding protein with a strong affinity to the bleomycin family of antibiotics. Binds to CL990; an antimitotic-antibiotic compound. From Klebsiella pneumoniae.
   5710..5831    +  polyA_signal   SV40 poly(A) signal: SV40 polyadenylation signal
   5884..6744    -  CDS            AmpR: β-lactamase; bla; confers resistance to ampicillin, carbenicillin, and related antibiotics
   6747..89      -  promoter       AmpR promoter (fragment) (across the origin): bla
>Addgene plasmid #156638 | pD649-HAsp-TNFRSF10A-Fc(DAPA)-AviTag-6xHis | addgene full sequence | sequence record 413512 | Addgene NGS Result
TTTCAATATTATTGAAGCATTTATCAGGGTTATTGTCTCATGAGCGGATACATATTTGAATGTATTTAGA
AAAATAAACAAATAGGGGTCAGTGTTACAACCAATTAACCAATTCTGAACATTATCGCGAGCCCATTTAT
ACCTGAATATGGCTCATAACACCCCTTGCTCATGACCAAAATCCCTTAACGTGAGTTACGCGCGCGTCGT
TCCACTGAGCGTCAGACCCCGTAGAAAAGATCAAAGGATCTTCTTGAGATCCTTTTTTTCTGCGCGTAAT
CTGCTGCTTGCAAACAAAAAAACCACCGCTACCAGCGGTGGTTTGTTTGCCGGATCAAGAGCTACCAACT
CTTTTTCCGAAGGTAACTGGCTTCAGCAGAGCGCAGATACCAAATACTGTTCTTCTAGTGTAGCCGTAGT
TAGCCCACCACTTCAAGAACTCTGTAGCACCGCCTACATACCTCGCTCTGCTAATCCTGTTACCAGTGGC
TGCTGCCAGTGGCGATAAGTCGTGTCTTACCGGGTTGGACTCAAGACGATAGTTACCGGATAAGGCGCAG
CGGTCGGGCTGAACGGGGGGTTCGTGCACACAGCCCAGCTTGGAGCGAACGACCTACACCGAACTGAGAT
ACCTACAGCGTGAGCTATGAGAAAGCGCCACGCTTCCCGAAGGGAGAAAGGCGGACAGGTATCCGGTAAG
CGGCAGGGTCGGAACAGGAGAGCGCACGAGGGAGCTTCCAGGGGGAAACGCCTGGTATCTTTATAGTCCT
GTCGGGTTTCGCCACCTCTGACTTGAGCGTCGATTTTTGTGATGCTCGTCAGGGGGGCGGAGCCTATGGA
AAAACGCCAGCAACGCGGCCTTTTTACGGTTCCTGGCCTTTTGCTGGCCTTTTGCTCACATGTTCTTTCC
TGCGTTATCCCCTGATTCTGTGGATAACCGTATTACCGCCTTTGAGTGAGCTGATACCGCTCGCCGCAGC
CGAACGACCGAGCGCAGCGAGTCAGTGAGCGAGGAAGCGGAAGGCGAGAGTAGGGAACTGCCAGGCATCA
AACTAAGCAGAAGGCCCCTGACGGATGGCCTTTTTGCGTTTCTACAAACTCTTTCTGTGTTGTAAAACGA
CGGCCAGTCTTAAGCTCGGGCCCCCTGGGCGGTTCTGATAACGAGTAATCGTTAATCCGCAAATAACGTA
AAAACCCGCTTCGGCGGGTTTTTTTATGGGGGGAGTTTAGGGAAAGAGCATTTGTCAGAATATTTAAGGG
CGCCTGTCACTTTGCTTGATATATGAGAATTATTTAACCTTATAAATGAGAAAAAAGCAACGCACTTTAA
ATAAGATACGTTGCTTTTTCGATTGATGAACACCTATAATTAAACTATTCATCTATTATTTATGATTTTT
TGTATATACAATATTTCTAGTTTGTTAAAGAGAATTAAGAAAATAAATCTCGAAAATAATAAAGGGAAAA
TCAGTTTTTGATATCAAAATTATACATGTCAACGATAATACAAAATATAATACAAACTATAAGATGTTAT
CAGTATTTATTATCATTTAGAATAAATTTTGTGTCGCCCTTAATTGTGAGCGGATAACAATTACGAGCTT
CATGCACAGTGGCGTTGACTCAATATTGGCCATTAGCCATATTATTCATTGGTTATATAGCATAAATCAA
TATTGGCTATTGGCCATTGCATACGTTGTATCTATATCATAATATGTACATTTATATTGGCTCATGTCCA
ATATGACCGCCATGTTGGCATTGATTATTGACTAGTTATTAATAGTAATCAATTACGGGGTCATTAGTTC
ATAGCCCATATATGGAGTTCCGCGTTACATAACTTACGGTAAATGGCCCGCCTGGCTGACCGCCCAACGA
CCCCCGCCCATTGACGTCAATAATGACGTATGTTCCCATAGTAACGCCAATAGGGACTTTCCATTGACGT
CAATGGGTGGAGTATTTACGGTAAACTGCCCACTTGGCAGTACATCAAGTGTATCATATGCCAAGTACGC
CCCCTATTGACGTCAATGACGGTAAATGGCCCGCCTGGCATTATGCCCAGTACATGACCTTATGGGACTT
TCCTACTTGGCAGTACATCTACGTATTAGTCATCGCTATTACCATGGTGATGCGGTTTTGGCAGTACATC
AATGGGCGTGGATAGCGGTTTGACTCACGGGGATTTCCAAGTCTCCACCCCATTGACGTCAATGGGAGTT
TGTTTTGGCACCAAAATCAACGGGACTTTCCAAAATGTCGTAACAACTCCGCCCCATTGACGCAAATGGG
CGGTAGGCGTGTACGGTGGGAGGTCTATATAAGCAGAGCTCGTTTAGTGAACCGTCAGATCGCCTGGAGA
CGCCATCCACGCTGTTTTGACCTCCATAGAAGACACCGGGACCGATCCAGCCTCCGCGGCCGGGAACGGT
GCATTGGAACGCGGATTCCCCGTGCCAAGAGTGACGTAAGTACCGCCTATAGAGTCTATAGGCCCACCCC
CTTGGCTTCGTTAGAACGCGGCTACAATTAATACATAACCTTATGTATCATACACATACGATTTAGGTGA
CACTATAGAATAACATCCACTTTGCCTTTCTCTCCACAGGTGTCCACTCCCAGGTCCAACTGCACCTCGG
TTCTATCGAAAACGCGCCTGCTAGCGCCACCATGAAGACCATCATTGCCCTGAGCTACATCTTCTGCCTG
GTGTTCGCTGCGGCCGCCGCATCTGGAACAGAAGCTGCTGCTGCCACACCTAGCAAAGTGTGGGGAAGCT
CTGCCGGAAGAATCGAGCCTAGAGGCGGAGGAAGAGGCGCCTTGCCTACATCTATGGGACAGCACGGACC
ATCTGCCAGAGCTAGAGCTGGTAGAGCACCTGGACCTAGACCTGCCAGAGAAGCCTCTCCTAGACTGCGG
GTGCACAAGACCTTCAAGTTTGTGGTTGTGGGCGTGCTGCTGCAGGTCGTGCCTTCTTCTGCCGCCACAA
TCAAGCTGCACGATCAGAGCATCGGCACCCAGCAGTGGGAACACTCTCCACTGGGAGAACTGTGTCCTCC
TGGCAGCCACAGATCTGAACACCCTGGCGCCTGCAATAGATGTACCGAAGGCGTGGGCTACACCAACGCC
AGCAACAATCTGTTCGCCTGCCTGCCTTGTACCGCCTGCAAGTCCGATGAGGAAGAGAGAAGCCCTTGCA
CCACCACCAGAAACACCGCCTGTCAGTGCAAGCCCGGCACCTTCAGAAACGACAATAGCGCCGAGATGTG
CCGGAAGTGCAGCAGAGGATGTCCCAGAGGCATGGTCAAAGTGAAGGACTGCACCCCTTGGAGCGACATC
GAGTGCGTGCACAAAGAAAGCGGCAACGGCCACAATGGCGCGCCGGGCGGCGACAAGACCCACACCTGCC
CCCCCTGCCCAGCTCCAGAACTGCTGGGAGGGCCTTCCGTGTTCCTGTTCCCCCCCAAGCCCAAGGACAC
CCTGATGATCAGCAGGACCCCCGAGGTGACCTGCGTGGTGGTGGCCGTGTCCCACGAGGACCCAGAGGTG
AAGTTCAACTGGTACGTGGACGGCGTGGAGGTGCACAACGCCAAGACCAAGCCCAGAGAGGAGCAGTACA
ACAGCACCTACAGGGTGGTGTCCGTGCTGACCGTGCTGCACCAGGACTGGCTGAACGGCAAAGAATACAA
GTGCAAAGTCTCCAACAAGGCCCTGGCTGCCCCAATCGAAAAGACAATCAGCAAGGCCAAGGGCCAGCCA
CGGGAGCCCCAGGTGTACACCCTGCCCCCCAGCCGGGAGGAGATGACCAAGAACCAGGTGTCCCTGACCT
GTCTGGTGAAGGGCTTCTACCCCAGCGATATCGCCGTGGAGTGGGAGAGCAACGGCCAGCCCGAGAACAA
CTACAAGACCACCCCCCCAGTGCTGGACAGCGACGGCAGCTTCTTCCTGTACAGCAAGCTGACCGTGGAC
AAGTCCAGGTGGCAGCAGGGCAACGTGTTCAGCTGCAGCGTGATGCACGAGGCCCTGCACAACCACTACA
CCCAGAAGTCCCTGAGCCTGAGCCCCGGCGGCAGCGGTCTTAATGATATTTTCGAGGCTCAGAAGATTGA
GTGGCATGAACACCACCACCATCACCACTAAGGCCGGCCTGTAGTCACTGGCACAACGCGTTACCCGGTA
AGCCAATCGGGTATACACGGTCGTCATACTGCAGACAGGGTTCTTCTACTTTGCAAGATAGTCTTGAGTA
GTAAAATAAATAGATAGAGAAAATCAGCCTCGACTGTGCCTTCTAGTTGCCAGCCATCTGTTGTTTGCCC
CTCCCCCGTGCCTTCCTTGACCCTGGAAGGTGCCACTCCCACTGTCCTTTCCTAATAAAATGAGGAAATT
GCATCACAACACTCAACCCTATCTCGGTCTATTCTTTTGATTTATAAGGGATTTTGCCGATTTCGGCCTA
TTGGTTAAAAAATGAGCTGATTTAACAAAAATTTAACGCGAATTAATTCTGTGGAATGTGTGTCAGTTAG
GGTGTGGAAAGTCCCCAGGCTCCCCAGCAGGCAGAAGTATGCAAAGCATGCATCTCAATTAGTCAGCAAC
CAGGTGTGGAAAGTCCCCAGGCTCCCCAGCAGGCAGAAGTATGCAAAGCATGCATCTCAATTAGTCAGCA
ACCATAGTCCCGCCCCTAACTCCGCCCATCCCGCCCCTAACTCCGCCCAGTTCCGCCCATTCTCCGCCCC
ATGGCTGACTAATTTTTTTTATTTATGCAGAGGCCGAGGCCGCCTCTGCCTCTGAGCTATTCCAGAAGTA
GTGAGGAGGCTTTTTTGGAGGCCTAGGCTTTTGCAAAAAGCTCCCGGGAGCTTGTATATCCATTTTCGGA
TCTGATCAGCACGTGTTGACAATTAATCATCGGCATAGTATATCGGCATAGTATAATACGACAAGGTGAG
GAACTAAACCATGACCGAGTACAAGCCCACGGTGCGCCTCGCCACCCGCGACGACGTCCCCAGGGCCGTA
CGCACCCTCGCCGCCGCGTTCGCCGACTACCCCGCCACGCGCCACACCGTCGATCCGGACCGCCACATCG
AGCGGGTCACCGAGCTGCAAGAACTCTTCCTCACGCGCGTCGGGCTCGACATCGGCAAGGTGTGGGTCGC
GGACGACGGCGCCGCGGTGGCGGTCTGGACCACGCCGGAGAGCGTCGAAGCGGGGGCGGTGTTCGCCGAG
ATCGGCCCGCGCATGGCCGAGTTGAGCGGTTCCCGGCTGGCCGCGCAGCAACAGATGGAAGGCCTCCTGG
CGCCGCACCGGCCCAAGGAGCCCGCGTGGTTCCTGGCCACCGTCGGCGTCTCGCCCGACCACCAGGGCAA
GGGTCTGGGCAGCGCCGTCGTGCTCCCCGGAGTGGAGGCGGCCGAGCGCGCCGGGGTGCCCGCCTTCCTG
GAGACATCCGCGCCCCGCAACCTCCCCTTCTACGAGCGGCTCGGCTTCACCGTCACCGCCGACGTCGAGG
TGCCCGAAGGACCGCGCACCTGGTGCATGACCCGCAAGCCCGGTGCCTGACACGTGCTACGAGATTTCGA
TTCCACCGCCGCCTTCTATGAAAGGTTGGGCTTCGGAATCGTTTTCCGGGACGCCGGCTGGATGATCCTC
CAGCGCGGGGATCTCATGCTGGAGTTCTTCGCCCACCCCAACTTGTTTATTGCAGCTTATAATGGTTACA
AATAAAGCAATAGCATCACAAATTTCACAAATAAAGCATTTTTTTCACTGCATTCTAGTTGTGGTTTGTC
CAAACTCATCAATGTATCTTATCATGTCTGTATACCGTCGACCTCTAGCTAGAGCTTGGCGTAATCATGG
TCATTACCAATGCTTAATCAGTGAGGCACCTATCTCAGCGATCTGTCTATTTCGTTCATCCATAGTTGCC
TGACTCCCCGTCGTGTAGATAACTACGATACGGGAGGGCTTACCATCTGGCCCCAGCGCTGCGATGATAC
CGCGAGAACCACGCTCACCGGCTCCGGATTTATCAGCAATAAACCAGCCAGCCGGAAGGGCCGAGCGCAG
AAGTGGTCCTGCAACTTTATCCGCCTCCATCCAGTCTATTAATTGTTGCCGGGAAGCTAGAGTAAGTAGT
TCGCCAGTTAATAGTTTGCGCAACGTTGTTGCCATCGCTACAGGCATCGTGGTGTCACGCTCGTCGTTTG
GTATGGCTTCATTCAGCTCCGGTTCCCAACGATCAAGGCGAGTTACATGATCCCCCATGTTGTGCAAAAA
AGCGGTTAGCTCCTTCGGTCCTCCGATCGTTGTCAGAAGTAAGTTGGCCGCAGTGTTATCACTCATGGTT
ATGGCAGCACTGCATAATTCTCTTACTGTCATGCCATCCGTAAGATGCTTTTCTGTGACTGGTGAGTACT
CAACCAAGTCATTCTGAGAATAGTGTATGCGGCGACCGAGTTGCTCTTGCCCGGCGTCAATACGGGATAA
TACCGCGCCACATAGCAGAACTTTAAAAGTGCTCATCATTGGAAAACGTTCTTCGGGGCGAAAACTCTCA
AGGATCTTACCGCTGTTGAGATCCAGTTCGATGTAACCCACTCGTGCACCCAACTGATCTTCAGCATCTT
TTACTTTCACCAGCGTTTCTGGGTGAGCAAAAACAGGAAGGCAAAATGCCGCAAAAAAGGGAATAAGGGC
GACACGGAAATGTTGAATACTCATATTCTTCCTT
