>Addgene plasmid #156638 | pD649-HAsp-TNFRSF10A-Fc(DAPA)-AviTag-6xHis | depositor partial sequence | sequence record 302386 | insert (extracellular domain)
GCATCTGGAACAGAAGCTGCTGCTGCCACACCTAGCAAAGTGTGGGGAAGCTCTGCCGGAAGAATCGAGC
CTAGAGGCGGAGGAAGAGGCGCCTTGCCTACATCTATGGGACAGCACGGACCATCTGCCAGAGCTAGAGC
TGGTAGAGCACCTGGACCTAGACCTGCCAGAGAAGCCTCTCCTAGACTGCGGGTGCACAAGACCTTCAAG
TTTGTGGTTGTGGGCGTGCTGCTGCAGGTCGTGCCTTCTTCTGCCGCCACAATCAAGCTGCACGATCAGA
GCATCGGCACCCAGCAGTGGGAACACTCTCCACTGGGAGAACTGTGTCCTCCTGGCAGCCACAGATCTGA
ACACCCTGGCGCCTGCAATAGATGTACCGAAGGCGTGGGCTACACCAACGCCAGCAACAATCTGTTCGCC
TGCCTGCCTTGTACCGCCTGCAAGTCCGATGAGGAAGAGAGAAGCCCTTGCACCACCACCAGAAACACCG
CCTGTCAGTGCAAGCCCGGCACCTTCAGAAACGACAATAGCGCCGAGATGTGCCGGAAGTGCAGCAGAGG
ATGTCCCAGAGGCATGGTCAAAGTGAAGGACTGCACCCCTTGGAGCGACATCGAGTGCGTGCACAAAGAA
AGCGGCAACGGCCACAAT
